>Addgene plasmid #191727 | AiP12689 - pAAV-AiE0682h-minBG-SYFP2-WPRE3-BGHpA (Alias: CN2689) | addgene full sequence | sequence record 376596 | Addgene NGS Result
CCTGCAGGCAGCTGCGCGCTCGCTCGCTCACTGAGGCCGCCCGGGCGTCGGGCGACCTTTGGTCGCCCGG
CCTCAGTGAGCGAGCGAGCGCGCAGAGAGGGAGTGGCCAACTCCATCACTAGGGGTTCCTGCGGCCGCAC
GCGTAAGACGGTCTGATTGCAACCCTCCAGGAGGAAAACAAATTCACAAAGCAGTCCCAGGTTGCCAGTT
CTCAAAGTCAGCAAACCAAATCCTAACGTGCAATCTTCCCAGGTTTTTCAAAAGCCATGGGATTGATAGT
CAGTGGGGAAAGGAAGAGGTGTCGAATCCAGGCCTGATGGATGGGTGCAGAGGCAATCAGACGTGTTTTC
AGAGCCACTGTGCTCTGACACCTGCCCCCATTTTCCACAGAGTTTGGCTCTGAATGCGTCCCTGGACCAC
GCCCTCCGTCTCCTTTACCTGGCGTTCCTATTCTTGTAGAAAGGAACACAGCCTAATGATGGATTTGTTC
AATGTGATCATTCTCGCTTATGTACAAAACAAAGGCAGGATTGATGAACTCCTAAAGAAGCACATTCACA
GGCCTGATCTATGCCTCTTACCTTGGAGCAGGCAGCAAGTACAGCCTCCAAGGGAATGTCAACATCTTTG
CACTTTGTCAATAGGACCTTGATTCTCTAAAGGCTGAAAGGTGTTTTCATGGGTGAATGCTTAGAGCCAG
CTCATGGTTTTCCAAACCCCACTCAAAGCTTCCAGATGACTCTTTTTGCATCTGTGAGCTTCTTTCATCC
CTAGATATCACCCTGGGGAGAGGGCAGGCAAAAGATGTTCTCTGTACTTGCAAGGAAGAAATGGTAAAGG
CATGGGGGTCGAGTGGGGGCTGGGGACTCCTATGTTCCGGAAAGAGCGAGGTTGAGCTCGGGCTGGGCAT
AAAAGTCAGGGCAGAGCCATCTATTGCTTACATTTGCTTCTGGGATCCAGATCTTTCGAAGCTAGCGCTA
CCGGTCGCCACCATGGTGAGCAAGGGCGAGGAGCTGTTCACCGGGGTGGTGCCCATCCTGGTCGAGCTGG
ACGGCGACGTAAACGGCCACAAGTTCAGCGTGTCCGGCGAGGGCGAGGGCGATGCCACCTACGGCAAGCT
GACCCTGAAGCTGATCTGCACCACCGGCAAGCTGCCCGTGCCCTGGCCCACCCTCGTGACCACCCTGGGC
TACGGCGTGCAGTGCTTCGCCCGCTACCCCGACCACATGAAGCAGCACGACTTCTTCAAGTCCGCCATGC
CCGAAGGCTACGTCCAGGAGCGCACCATCTTCTTCAAGGACGACGGCAACTACAAGACCCGCGCCGAGGT
GAAGTTCGAGGGCGACACCCTGGTGAACCGCATCGAGCTGAAGGGCATCGACTTCAAGGAGGACGGCAAC
ATCCTGGGGCACAAGCTGGAGTACAACTACAACAGCCACAACGTCTATATCACCGCCGACAAGCAGAAGA
ACGGCATCAAGGCCAACTTCAAGATCCGCCACAACATCGAGGACGGCGGCGTGCAGCTCGCCGACCACTA
CCAGCAGAACACCCCCATCGGCGACGGCCCCGTGCTGCTGCCCGACAACCACTACCTGAGCTACCAGTCC
AAGCTGAGCAAAGACCCCAACGAGAAGCGCGATCACATGGTCCTGCTGGAGTTCGTGACCGCCGCCGGGA
TCACTCTCGGCATGGACGAGCTGTACAAGTAAGTCGACGGCGCGCCGCGGCCGCGAATTCGATATCATAA
TCAACCTCTGGATTACAAAATTTGTGAAAGATTGACTGGTATTCTTAACTATGTTGCTCCTTTTACGCTA
TGTGGATACGCTGCTTTAATGCCTTTGTATCATGCTATTGCTTCCCGTATGGCTTTCATTTTCTCCTCCT
TGTATAAATCCTGGTTAGTTCTTGCCACGGCGGAACTCATCGCCGCCTGCCTTGCCCGCTGCTGGACAGG
GGCTCGGCTGTTGGGCACTGACAATTCCGTGGCTCGAGAGATCTTCGACTGTGCCTTCTAGTTGCCAGCC
ATCTGTTGTTTGCCCCTCCCCCGTGCCTTCCTTGACCCTGGAAGGTGCCACTCCCACTGTCCTTTCCTAA
TAAAATGAGGAAATTGCATCGCATTGTCTGAGTAGGTGTCATTCTATTCTGGGGGGTGGGGTGGGGCAGG
ACAGCAAGGGGGAGGATTGGGAAGACAATAGCAGGCATGAGATCTCACGTGCGGACCGAGCGGCCGCAGG
AACCCCTAGTGATGGAGTTGGCCACTCCCTCTCTGCGCGCTCGCTCGCTCACTGAGGCCGGGCGACCAAA
GGTCGCCCGACGCCCGGGCTTTGCCCGGGCGGCCTCAGTGAGCGAGCGAGCGCGCAGCTGCCTGCAGGGG
CGCCTGATGCGGTATTTTCTCCTTACGCATCTGTGCGGTATTTCACACCGCATA
[95 nt withheld, positions 2435-2529]
T
[46 nt withheld, positions 2531-2576]
C
[141 nt withheld, positions 2578-2718]
CCTTTGACGTTGGAGTCCACGTTCTTT
[37 nt withheld, positions 2746-2782]
ACTCTATCTCGGGCTATTCTTTTGATTTATAAGGGATTTTGCCGATTTCGGTCTATTGGTTAAAAAATGA
GCTGATTTAACAAAAATTTAACGCGAATTTTAACAAAATATTAACGTTTACAATTTTATGGTGCACTCTC
AGTACAATCTGCTCTGATGCCGCATAGTTAAGCCAGCCCCGACACCCGCCAACACCCGCTGACGCGCCCT
GACGGGCTTGTCTGCTCCCGGCATCCGCTTACAGACAAGCTGTGACCGTCTCCGGGAGCTGCATGTGTCA
GAGGTTTTCACCGTCATCACCGAAACGCGCGAGACGAAAGGGCCTCGTGATACGCCTATTTTTATAGGTT
AATGTCATGATAATAATGGTTTCTTAGACGTCAGGTGGCACTTTTCGGGGAAATGTGCGCGGAACCCCTA
TTTGTTTATTTTTCTAAATACATTCAAATATGTATCCGCTCATGAGACAATAACCCTGATAAATGCTTCA
ATAATATTGAAAAAGGAAGAGTATGAGTATTCAACATTTCCGTGTCGCCCTTATTCCCTTTTTTGCGGCA
TTTTGCCTTCCTGTTTTTGCTCACCCAGAAACGCTGGTGAAAGTAAAAGATGCTGAAGATCAGTTGGGTG
CACGAGTGGGTTACATCGAACTGGATCTCAACAGCGGTAAGATCCTTGAGAGTTTTCGCCCCGAAGAACG
TTTTCCAATGATGAGCACTTTTAAAGTTCTGCTATGTGGCGCGGTATTATCCCGTATTGACGCCGGGCAA
GAGCAACTCGGTCGCCGCATACACTATTCTCAGAATGACTTGGTTGAGTACTCACCAGTCACAGAAAAGC
ATCTTACGGATGGCATGACAGTAAGAGAATTATGCAGTGCTGCCATAACCATGAGTGATAACACTGCGGC
CAACTTACTTCTGACAACGATCGGAGGACCGAAGGAGCTAACCGCTTTTTTGCACAACATGGGGGATCAT
GTAACTCGCCTTGATCGTTGGGAACCGGAGCTGAATGAAGCCATACCAAACGACGAGCGTGACACCACGA
TGCCTGTAGCAATGGCAACAACGTTGCGCAAACTATTAACTGGCGAACTACTTACTCTAGCTTCCCGGCA
ACAATTAATAGACTGGATGGAGGCGGATAAAGTTGCAGGACCACTTCTGCGCTCGGCCCTTCCGGCTGGC
TGGTTTATTGCTGATAAATCTGGAGCCGGTGAGCGTGGGTCTCGCGGTATCATTGCAGCACTGGGGCCAG
ATGGTAAGCCCTCCCGTATCGTAGTTATCTACACGACGGGGAGTCAGGCAACTATGGATGAACGAAATAG
ACAGATCGCTGAGATAGGTGCCTCACTGATTAAGCATTGGTAACTGTCAGACCAAGTTTACTCATATATA
CTTTAGATTGATTTAAAACTTCATTTTTAATTTAAAAGGATCTAGGTGAAGATCCTTTTTGATAATCTCA
TGACCAAAATCCCTTAACGTGAGTTTTCGTTCCACTGAGCGTCAGACCCCGTAGAAAAGATCAAAGGATC
TTCTTGAGATCCTTTTTTTCTGCGCGTAATCTGCTGCTTGCAAACAAAAAAACCACCGCTACCAGCGGTG
GTTTGTTTGCCGGATCAAGAGCTACCAACTCTTTTTCCGAAGGTAACTGGCTTCAGCAGAGCGCAGATAC
CAAATACTGTTCTTCTAGTGTAGCCGTAGTTAGGCCACCACTTCAAGAACTCTGTAGCACCGCCTACATA
CCTCGCTCTGCTAATCCTGTTACCAGTGGCTGCTGCCAGTGGCGATAAGTCGTGTCTTACCGGGTTGGAC
TCAAGACGATAGTTACCGGATAAGGCGCAGCGGTCGGGCTGAACGGGGGGTTCGTGCACACAGCCCAGCT
TGGAGCGAACGACCTACACCGAACTGAGATACCTACAGCGTGAGCTATGAGAAAGCGCCACGCTTCCCGA
AGGGAGAAAGGCGGACAGGTATCCGGTAAGCGGCAGGGTCGGAACAGGAGAGCGCACGAGGGAGCTTCCA
GGGGGAAACGCCTGGTATCTTTATAGTCCTGTCGGGTTTCGCCACCTCTGACTTGAGCGTCGATTTTTGT
GATGCTCGTCAGGGGGGCGGAGCCTATGGAAAAACGCCAGCAACGCGGCCTTTTTACGGTTCCTGGCCTT
TTGCTGGCCTTTTGCTCACATGT
Features (pLannotate 1.2.2; 14 found; start..end, strand, type, name):
     12..39      +  repeat_region  AAV2 ITR (fragment): inverted terminal repeat of adeno-associated virus serotype 2 inverted
     68..95      +  repeat_region  AAV2 ITR (fragment): inverted terminal repeat of adeno-associated virus serotype 2 inverted
    993..1709    +  CDS            SYFP2: SYFP2 is a basic (constitutively fluorescent) yellow fluorescent protein published in 2006, derived from Aequorea victoria. It is reported to be a very rapidly-maturing monomer with moderate acid sensitivity.
   1749..1906    +  misc_feature   WPRE (fragment): woodchuck hepatitis virus posttranscriptional regulatory element
   1912..1992    +  misc_feature   WPRE (fragment): woodchuck hepatitis virus posttranscriptional regulatory element
   2009..2120    +  polyA_signal   bGH poly(A) signal: bovine growth hormone polyadenylation signal
   2238..2378    +  repeat_region  AAV2 ITR: inverted terminal repeat of adeno-associated virus serotype 2 inverted
   2383..2434    -  misc_feature   bom (fragment): basis of mobility region from pBR322
   2453..2908    +  rep_origin     f1 ori (sequence partly withheld): f1 bacteriophage origin of replication; arrow indicates direction of (+) strand synthesis
   2909..2958    -  misc_feature   bom (fragment): basis of mobility region from pBR322
   3060..3095    -  CDS            rop (fragment): Rop protein, which maintains plasmids at low copy number; rop
   3190..3294    +  promoter       AmpR promoter: bla
   3295..4155    +  CDS            AmpR: β-lactamase; bla; confers resistance to ampicillin, carbenicillin, and related antibiotics
   4326..4914    +  rep_origin     ori: high-copy-number ColE1/pMB1/pBR322/pUC origin of replication
