[The description below was written by a language model from this plasmid's Addgene catalogue record and pLannotate feature annotations shown in this document.]
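Description:
AiP12689 - pAAV-AiE0682h-minBG-SYFP2-WPRE3-BGHpA (alias CN2689) is a recombinant AAV transfer plasmid of about 5 kb, designed for packaging an enhancer-driven fluorescent reporter into AAV particles. It is maintained in bacteria through a high-copy ColE1/pUC-type origin and selected with ampicillin via the β-lactamase gene and its own promoter. The backbone also carries an f1 phage origin and small remnants of the pBR322 bom and rop regions. The expression cassette is bounded by AAV2 inverted terminal repeats, which are the cis elements required for replication and encapsidation of the vector genome. The annotation detects a full-length ITR on the 3′ side but only short ITR fragments on the 5′ side. This may reflect incomplete annotation or sequencing through this repeat-rich structure rather than a real truncation.

The payload is SYFP2, a rapidly maturing monomeric yellow fluorescent protein derived from Aequorea victoria. It is followed by a shortened woodchuck hepatitis virus posttranscriptional regulatory element (WPRE3, annotated as two WPRE fragments), which enhances transcript expression, and by the bovine growth hormone polyadenylation signal. According to the construct name, transcription is driven by the AiE0682h enhancer coupled to a minimal beta-globin promoter (minBG). These elements are not annotated in the feature table, but they presumably occupy the unannotated region between the 5′ ITR and the SYFP2 coding sequence. In this arrangement the minimal promoter supplies basal transcription while the enhancer confers cell-type specificity. The stated purpose is expression of SYFP2 in striatal and neocortical Sst-Chodl neurons, as part of an enhancer AAV toolbox for accessing striatal cell types. The depositor notes that the enhancer has also been characterized in other brain regions and cell types.
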