Addgene plasmid #191727: AiP12689 - pAAV-AiE0682h-minBG-SYFP2-WPRE3-BGHpA (Alias: CN2689)
Purpose: AI plasmid ALIAS: AiP12689. Expression of SYFP2 (yellow fluorescent protein) in striatal and neocortical Sst-Chodl neurons
Depositing lab: Allen Institute for Brain Science & Jonathan Ting. Depositing organization: Allen Institute. Publication: Enhancer AAV toolbox for accessing and perturbing striatal cell types and circuits. Hunker AC, Wirthlin ME, Gill G, Johansen NJ, Hooper M, Omstead V, Vargas S, Lerma MN, Taskin N, Weed N, Laird WD, Bishaw YM, Bendrick JL, Gore BB, Ben-Simon Y, Opitz-Araya X, Martinez RA, Way SW, Thyagarajan B, Otto S, Sanchez REA, Alexander JR, Amaya A, Amster A, Arbuckle J, Ayala A, Baker PM, Barcelli T, Barta S, Bertagnolli D, Bielstein C, Bishwakarma P, Bowlus J, Boyer G, Brouner K, Casian B, Casper T, Chakka AB, Chakrabarty R, Chong P, Clark M, Colbert K, Daniel S, Dawe T, Departee M, DiValentin P, Donadio NP, Dotson NI, Dwivedi D, Egdorf T, Fliss T, Gary A, Goldy J, Grasso C, Groce EL, Gudsnuk K, Han W, Haradon Z, Hastings S, Helback O, Ho WV, Huang C, Johnson T, Jones DL, Juneau Z, Kenney J, Leibly M, Li S, Liang E, Loeffler H, Lusk NA, Madigan Z, Malloy J, Malone J, McCue R, Melchor J, Mich JK, Moosman S, Morin E, Naidoo R, Newman D, Ngo K, Nguyen K, Oster AL, Ouellette B, Oyama AA, Pena N, Pham T, Phillips E, Pom C, Potekhina L, Ransford S, Ray PL, Reding M, Rette DF, Reynoldson C, Rimorin C, Sigler AR, Rocha DB, Ronellenfitch K, Ruiz A, Sawyer L, Sevigny JP, Shapovalova NV, Shepard N, Shulga L, Soliman S, Staats B, Taormina MJ, Tieu M, Wang Y, Wilkes J, Wood T, Zhou T, Williford A, Dee N, Mollenkopf T, Ng L, Esposito L, Kalmbach BE, Yao S, Ariza J, Collman F, Mufti S, Smith K, Waters J, Ersing I, Patrick M, Zeng H, Lein ES, Kojima Y, Horwitz G, Owen SF, Levi BP, Daigle TL, Tasic B, Bakken TE, Ting JT. Neuron. 2025 May 21;113(10):1507-1524.e17. doi: 10.1016/j.neuron.2025.04.035. PubMed 40403704.
Backbone
  Vector backbone: rAAV
  Vector type: AAV
Growth in bacteria
  Bacterial resistance: Ampicillin, 100 μg/mL
  Growth temperature: 30°C
  Growth strain: NEB Stable
  Copy number: High Copy
Gene/Insert
  Gene/Insert name: SYFP2
  Species: Other
  Mutation: none
  Cloning method: Restriction Enzyme; 5′ cloning site Unknown (unknown if destroyed)
Terms and licenses: Academic/Nonprofit Terms; Industry Terms: Not Available to Industry
Depositor comments: Allen Institute plasmid ALIAS: AiP12689 This work supported by NIH BRAIN Initiative grant UF1MH128339. This enhancer plasmid was also used and characterized for different brain regions and cell types as described in https://www.biorxiv.org/content/10.1101/2024.06.10.597244v2
How to cite: AiP12689 - pAAV-AiE0682h-minBG-SYFP2-WPRE3-BGHpA (Alias: CN2689) was a gift from Allen Institute for Brain Science & Jonathan Ting (Addgene plasmid # 191727 ; http://n2t.net/addgene:191727 ; RRID:Addgene_191727)
